Addgene plasmid #83466: HIP-flash (HOP-flash mutant)
Purpose: Negative control for HOP-flash. 7xmut TEAD binding sites with minimal promoter plus luciferase reporter gene
Depositing lab: Barry Gumbiner. Depositing organization: University of Virginia. Publication: Adhesion to fibronectin regulates Hippo signaling via the FAK-Src-PI3K pathway. Kim NG, Gumbiner BM. J Cell Biol. 2015 Aug 3;210(3):503-15. doi: 10.1083/jcb.201501025. Epub 2015 Jul 27. PubMed 26216901.
Backbone
  Vector backbone: pGL3-basic
  Backbone manufacturer: Promega
  Backbone size w/o insert (bp): 4797
  Vector type: Luciferase
Growth in bacteria
  Bacterial resistance: Ampicillin, 100 μg/mL
  Growth temperature: 37°C
  Growth strain: DH5alpha
  Copy number: High Copy
Gene/Insert
  Gene/Insert name: Multimerized mutated TEAD binding sites in the promoter of CTGF with minimal promoter (alt name: control TEAD reporter)
  Species: H. sapiens (human)
  Insert size (bp): 213
  GenBank ID: 7003, 8463,7005, 7004
  Entrez Gene: CCN2 (a.k.a. CTGF, HCS24, IBP-8, IGFBP8, NOV2)
  Cloning method: Restriction Enzyme; 5′ cloning site SacI (not destroyed); 3′ cloning site XhoI (not destroyed)
  Sequencing primers: 5′ RVprimer3; 3′ LucNrev
Terms and licenses: Academic/Nonprofit Terms; Industry Terms: Not Available to Industry
How to cite: HIP-flash (HOP-flash mutant) was a gift from Barry Gumbiner (Addgene plasmid # 83466 ; http://n2t.net/addgene:83466 ; RRID:Addgene_83466)
