[The description below was written by a language model from this plasmid's Addgene catalogue record and pLannotate feature annotations shown in this document.]
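Description:
HIP-flash (HOP-flash mutant) is a firefly luciferase reporter plasmid built on the Promega pGL3-basic backbone and intended as the negative control for the TEAD-responsive HOP-flash reporter. It is a 5,010 bp high-copy plasmid propagated in E. coli through a ColE1/pUC-type origin and selected with ampicillin via the β-lactamase gene and its native promoter. An f1 bacteriophage origin is also present. The short hits annotated as tetracycline resistance, lacZα and SV40 large T antigen fragments are backbone remnants rather than functional genes.

The insert is a 213 bp element cloned between the SacI and XhoI sites, both of which are retained. It consists of seven multimerized copies of the TEAD binding site from the human CTGF (CCN2) promoter, each mutated, followed by a minimal TATA-box promoter with low basal activity. The feature table annotates only a fragment of this minimal promoter, not the mutated repeats themselves. This element sits directly upstream of the enhanced luc+ luciferase coding sequence, which is terminated by the SV40 polyadenylation signal. Upstream of the insert, a synthetic poly(A) signal and the RNA polymerase II pause site from the human α2 globin gene block read-through transcription from the backbone, keeping background luciferase signal low.

Because the TEAD sites are mutated, the reporter should not respond to TEAD-dependent transcription, so it gives the non-specific baseline against which HOP-flash activity is compared. The associated work concerns regulation of Hippo signaling by cell adhesion, where the HOP-flash/HIP-flash pair is used in transfected cells to read out TEAD-driven transcriptional output.
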