Features (pLannotate 1.2.2; 12 found; start..end, strand, type, name):
    199..216     +  promoter       minP (fragment): minimal TATA-box promoter with low basal activity
    280..1932    +  CDS            luciferase: firefly luciferase; luc+; enhanced luc+ version of the luciferase gene
   1973..2094    -  polyA_signal   SV40 poly(A) signal: SV40 polyadenylation signal
   2117..2185    -  CDS            large T antigen (fragment): large T antigen from SV40 (simian virus 40)
   2201..2333    +  CDS            TcR (fragment): tetracycline efflux protein; tet; confers resistance to tetracycline
   2513..3101    -  rep_origin     ori: high-copy-number ColE1/pMB1/pBR322/pUC origin of replication
   3272..4132    -  CDS            AmpR: β-lactamase; bla; confers resistance to ampicillin, carbenicillin, and related antibiotics
   4133..4237    -  promoter       AmpR promoter: bla
   4264..4692    +  rep_origin     f1 ori (sequence partly withheld): f1 bacteriophage origin of replication; arrow indicates direction of (+) strand synthesis
   4724..4791    -  CDS            lacZα (fragment): LacZα fragment of β-galactosidase; lacZ fragment
   4850..4898    +  polyA_signal   poly(A) signal: synthetic polyadenylation signal
   4912..5003    +  misc_feature   pause site: RNA polymerase II transcriptional pause signal from the human α2 globin gene
>Addgene plasmid #83466 | HIP-flash (HOP-flash mutant) | depositor full sequence | sequence record 159299 | HIP-flash (HOP-flash mutant) sequence 5010 bps
GGTACCGAGCTCGGATCCACTAGTAACGGCCGCCAGTGTGCTGGAATTCGCCCTTGGTGGGGAGAGATGC
GAGAGATGTCCCTGTTTGTGGTGGGGAGAGATGCGAGAGATGTCCCTGTTTGTGGTGGGGAGAGATGCGA
GAGATGTCCCTGTTTGTGGTGGGGAGAGATGCGAGAGATAAGGGCGAATTCTGCAGATTAGAGGGTATAT
AATGGATCCGGTACTCGAGATCTGCGATCTAAGTAAGCTTGGCATTCCGGTACTGTTGGTAAAGCCACCA
TGGAAGACGCCAAAAACATAAAGAAAGGCCCGGCGCCATTCTATCCGCTGGAAGATGGAACCGCTGGAGA
GCAACTGCATAAGGCTATGAAGAGATACGCCCTGGTTCCTGGAACAATTGCTTTTACAGATGCACATATC
GAGGTGGACATCACTTACGCTGAGTACTTCGAAATGTCCGTTCGGTTGGCAGAAGCTATGAAACGATATG
GGCTGAATACAAATCACAGAATCGTCGTATGCAGTGAAAACTCTCTTCAATTCTTTATGCCGGTGTTGGG
CGCGTTATTTATCGGAGTTGCAGTTGCGCCCGCGAACGACATTTATAATGAACGTGAATTGCTCAACAGT
ATGGGCATTTCGCAGCCTACCGTGGTGTTCGTTTCCAAAAAGGGGTTGCAAAAAATTTTGAACGTGCAAA
AAAAGCTCCCAATCATCCAAAAAATTATTATCATGGATTCTAAAACGGATTACCAGGGATTTCAGTCGAT
GTACACGTTCGTCACATCTCATCTACCTCCCGGTTTTAATGAATACGATTTTGTGCCAGAGTCCTTCGAT
AGGGACAAGACAATTGCACTGATCATGAACTCCTCTGGATCTACTGGTCTGCCTAAAGGTGTCGCTCTGC
CTCATAGAACTGCCTGCGTGAGATTCTCGCATGCCAGAGATCCTATTTTTGGCAATCAAATCATTCCGGA
TACTGCGATTTTAAGTGTTGTTCCATTCCATCACGGTTTTGGAATGTTTACTACACTCGGATATTTGATA
TGTGGATTTCGAGTCGTCTTAATGTATAGATTTGAAGAAGAGCTGTTTCTGAGGAGCCTTCAGGATTACA
AGATTCAAAGTGCGCTGCTGGTGCCAACCCTATTCTCCTTCTTCGCCAAAAGCACTCTGATTGACAAATA
CGATTTATCTAATTTACACGAAATTGCTTCTGGTGGCGCTCCCCTCTCTAAGGAAGTCGGGGAAGCGGTT
GCCAAGAGGTTCCATCTGCCAGGTATCAGGCAAGGATATGGGCTCACTGAGACTACATCAGCTATTCTGA
TTACACCCGAGGGGGATGATAAACCGGGCGCGGTCGGTAAAGTTGTTCCATTTTTTGAAGCGAAGGTTGT
GGATCTGGATACCGGGAAAACGCTGGGCGTTAATCAAAGAGGCGAACTGTGTGTGAGAGGTCCTATGATT
ATGTCCGGTTATGTAAACAATCCGGAAGCGACCAACGCCTTGATTGACAAGGATGGATGGCTACATTCTG
GAGACATAGCTTACTGGGACGAAGACGAACACTTCTTCATCGTTGACCGCCTGAAGTCTCTGATTAAGTA
CAAAGGCTATCAGGTGGCTCCCGCTGAATTGGAATCCATCTTGCTCCAACACCCCAACATCTTCGACGCA
GGTGTCGCAGGTCTTCCCGACGATGACGCCGGTGAACTTCCCGCCGCCGTTGTTGTTTTGGAGCACGGAA
AGACGATGACGGAAAAAGAGATCGTGGATTACGTCGCCAGTCAAGTAACAACCGCGAAAAAGTTGCGCGG
AGGAGTTGTGTTTGTGGACGAAGTACCGAAAGGTCTTACCGGAAAACTCGACGCAAGAAAAATCAGAGAG
ATCCTCATAAAGGCCAAGAAGGGCGGAAAGATCGCCGTGTAATTCTAGAGTCGGGGCGGCCGGCCGCTTC
GAGCAGACATGATAAGATACATTGATGAGTTTGGACAAACCACAACTAGAATGCAGTGAAAAAAATGCTT
TATTTGTGAAATTTGTGATGCTATTGCTTTATTTGTAACCATTATAAGCTGCAATAAACAAGTTAACAAC
AACAATTGCATTCATTTTATGTTTCAGGTTCAGGGGGAGGTGTGGGAGGTTTTTTAAAGCAAGTAAAACC
TCTACAAATGTGGTAAAATCGATAAGGATCCGTCGACCGATGCCCTTGAGAGCCTTCAACCCAGTCAGCT
CCTTCCGGTGGGCGCGGGGCATGACTATCGTCGCCGCACTTATGACTGTCTTCTTTATCATGCAACTCGT
AGGACAGGTGCCGGCAGCGCTCTTCCGCTTCCTCGCTCACTGACTCGCTGCGCTCGGTCGTTCGGCTGCG
GCGAGCGGTATCAGCTCACTCAAAGGCGGTAATACGGTTATCCACAGAATCAGGGGATAACGCAGGAAAG
AACATGTGAGCAAAAGGCCAGCAAAAGGCCAGGAACCGTAAAAAGGCCGCGTTGCTGGCGTTTTTCCATA
GGCTCCGCCCCCCTGACGAGCATCACAAAAATCGACGCTCAAGTCAGAGGTGGCGAAACCCGACAGGACT
ATAAAGATACCAGGCGTTTCCCCCTGGAAGCTCCCTCGTGCGCTCTCCTGTTCCGACCCTGCCGCTTACC
GGATACCTGTCCGCCTTTCTCCCTTCGGGAAGCGTGGCGCTTTCTCATAGCTCACGCTGTAGGTATCTCA
GTTCGGTGTAGGTCGTTCGCTCCAAGCTGGGCTGTGTGCACGAACCCCCCGTTCAGCCCGACCGCTGCGC
CTTATCCGGTAACTATCGTCTTGAGTCCAACCCGGTAAGACACGACTTATCGCCACTGGCAGCAGCCACT
GGTAACAGGATTAGCAGAGCGAGGTATGTAGGCGGTGCTACAGAGTTCTTGAAGTGGTGGCCTAACTACG
GCTACACTAGAAGAACAGTATTTGGTATCTGCGCTCTGCTGAAGCCAGTTACCTTCGGAAAAAGAGTTGG
TAGCTCTTGATCCGGCAAACAAACCACCGCTGGTAGCGGTGGTTTTTTTGTTTGCAAGCAGCAGATTACG
CGCAGAAAAAAAGGATCTCAAGAAGATCCTTTGATCTTTTCTACGGGGTCTGACGCTCAGTGGAACGAAA
ACTCACGTTAAGGGATTTTGGTCATGAGATTATCAAAAAGGATCTTCACCTAGATCCTTTTAAATTAAAA
ATGAAGTTTTAAATCAATCTAAAGTATATATGAGTAAACTTGGTCTGACAGTTACCAATGCTTAATCAGT
GAGGCACCTATCTCAGCGATCTGTCTATTTCGTTCATCCATAGTTGCCTGACTCCCCGTCGTGTAGATAA
CTACGATACGGGAGGGCTTACCATCTGGCCCCAGTGCTGCAATGATACCGCGAGACCCACGCTCACCGGC
TCCAGATTTATCAGCAATAAACCAGCCAGCCGGAAGGGCCGAGCGCAGAAGTGGTCCTGCAACTTTATCC
GCCTCCATCCAGTCTATTAATTGTTGCCGGGAAGCTAGAGTAAGTAGTTCGCCAGTTAATAGTTTGCGCA
ACGTTGTTGCCATTGCTACAGGCATCGTGGTGTCACGCTCGTCGTTTGGTATGGCTTCATTCAGCTCCGG
TTCCCAACGATCAAGGCGAGTTACATGATCCCCCATGTTGTGCAAAAAAGCGGTTAGCTCCTTCGGTCCT
CCGATCGTTGTCAGAAGTAAGTTGGCCGCAGTGTTATCACTCATGGTTATGGCAGCACTGCATAATTCTC
TTACTGTCATGCCATCCGTAAGATGCTTTTCTGTGACTGGTGAGTACTCAACCAAGTCATTCTGAGAATA
GTGTATGCGGCGACCGAGTTGCTCTTGCCCGGCGTCAATACGGGATAATACCGCGCCACATAGCAGAACT
TTAAAAGTGCTCATCATTGGAAAACGTTCTTCGGGGCGAAAACTCTCAAGGATCTTACCGCTGTTGAGAT
CCAGTTCGATGTAACCCACTCGTGCACCCAACTGATCTTCAGCATCTTTTACTTTCACCAGCGTTTCTGG
GTGAGCAAAAACAGGAAGGCAAAATGCCGCAAAAAAGGGAATAAGGGCGACACGGAAATGTTGAATACTC
ATACTCTTCCTTTTTCAATATTATTGAAGCATTTATCAGGGTTATTGTCTCATGAGCGGATACATATTTG
AATGTATTTAGAAAAATAAACAAATAGGGGTTCCGCGCACATTTCCCCGAAAAGTGCCACCTG
[124 nt withheld, positions 4264-4387]
C
[91 nt withheld, positions 4389-4479]
A
[49 nt withheld, positions 4481-4529]
CCTTTGACGTTGGAGTCCACGTTCTTT
[37 nt withheld, positions 4557-4593]
ACCCTATCTCGGTCTATTCTTTTGATTTATAAGGGATTTTGCCGATTTCGGCCTATTGGTTAAAAAATGA
GCTGATTTAACAAAAATTTAACGCGAATTTTAACAAAATATTAACGCTTACAATTTGCCATTCGCCATTC
AGGCTGCGCAACTGTTGGGAAGGGCGATCGGTGCGGGCCTCTTCGCTATTACGCCAGCCCAAGCTACCAT
GATAAGTAAGTAATATTAAGGTACGGGAGGTACTTGGAGCGGCCGCAATAAAATATCTTTATTTTCATTA
CATCTGTGTGTTGGTTTTTTGTGTGAATCGATAGTACTAACATACGCTCTCCATCAAAACAAAACGAAAC
AAAACAAACTAGCAAAATAGGCTGTCCCCAGTGCAAGTGCAGGTGCCAGAACATTTCTCTATCGATA
