>Addgene plasmid #83466 | HIP-flash (HOP-flash mutant) | addgene partial sequence | sequence record 161705 | POPFOP-F2 5'-GTGTGAATCGATAGTACTAACATACGC-3'
AAACAAAACGAAACAAAACAAACTAGCAAAATAGGCTGTCCCCAGTGCAAGTGCAGGTGCCAGAACATTT
CTCTATCGATAGGTACCGAGCTCGGATCCACTAGTAACGGCCGCCAGTGTGCTGGAATTCGCCCTTGGTG
GGGAGAGATGCGAGAGATGTCCCTGTTTGTGGTGGGGAGAGATGCGAGAGATGTCCCTGTTTGTGGTGGG
GAGAGATGCGAGAGATGTCCCTGTTTGTGGTGGGGAGAGATGCGAGAGATAAGGGCGAATTCTGCAGATT
AGAGGGTATATAATGGATCCGGTACTCGAGATCTGCGATCTAAGTAAGCTTGGCATTCCGGTACTGTTGG
TAAAGCCACCATGGAAGACGCCAAAAACATAAAGAAAGGCCCGGCGCCATTCTATCCGCTGGAAGATGGA
ACCGCTGGAGAGCAACTGCATAAGGCTATGAAGAGATACGCCCTGGTTCCTGGAACAATTGCTTTTACAG
ATGCACATATCGAGGTGGACATCACTTACGCTGAGTACTTCGAAATGTCCGTTCGGTTGGCAGAAGCTAT
GAAACGATATGGGCTGAATACAAATCACAGAATCGTCGTATGCAGTGAAAACTCTCTTCAATTCTTTATG
CCGGTGTTGGGCGCGTTATTTATCGGAGTTGCAGTTGCGCCCGCGAACGACATTTATAATGAACGTGAAT
TGCTCAACAGTATGGGCATTTCGCAGCCTACCGTGGTGTTCGTTTCCAAAAAGGGGTTGCAAAAAATTTT
GAACGTGCAAAAAAAGCTCCCAATCATCCAAAAAATTATTATCATGGATTCTAAAACGGATTACCAGGGA
TTTCAGTCGATGTACACGTTCGTCACATCTCATCTACCTCCCGGTTTTAATGAATACGATTTTGTGCCAG
AGTCCTTCGATAGGGACAAGACAATTGCACTGATCATGAA
