>Addgene plasmid #83466 | HIP-flash (HOP-flash mutant) | addgene partial sequence | sequence record 161706 | EBV-rev 5'-GTGGTTTGTCCAAACTCATC-3'
GTCTGCTCGAAGCGGCCGGCCGCCCCGACTCTAGAATTACACGGCGATCTTTCCGCCCTTCTTGGCCTTT
ATGAGGATCTCTCTGATTTTTCTTGCGTCGAGTTTTCCGGTAAGACCTTTCGGTACTTCGTCCACAAACA
CAACTCCTCCGCGCAACTTTTTCGCGGTTGTTACTTGACTGGCGACGTAATCCACGATCTCTTTTTCCGT
CATCGTCTTTCCGTGCTCCAAAACAACAACGGCGGCGGGAAGTTCACCGGCGTCATCGTCGGGAAGACCT
GCGACACCTGCGTCGAAGATGTTGGGGTGTTGGAGCAAGATGGATTCCAATTCAGCGGGAGCCACCTGAT
AGCCTTTGTACTTAATCAGAGACTTCAGGCGGTCAACGATGAAGAAGTGTTCGTCTTCGTCCCAGTAAGC
TATGTCTCCAGAATGTAGCCATCCATCCTTGTCAATCAAGGCGTTGGTCGCTTCCGGATTGTTTACATAA
CCGGACATAATCATAGGACCTCTCACACACAGTTCGCCTCTTTGATTAACGCCCAGCGTTTTCCCGGTAT
CCAGATCCACAACCTTCGCTTCAAAAAATGGAACAACTTTACCGACCGCGCCCGGTTTATCATCCCCCTC
GGGTGTAATCAGAATAGCTGATGTAGTCTCAGTGAGCCCATATCCTTGCCTGATACCTGGCAGATGGAAC
CTCTTGGCAACCGCTTCCCCGACTTCCTTAGAGAGGGGAGCGCCACCAGAAGCAATTTCGTGTAAATTAG
ATAAATCGTATTTGTCAATCAGAGTGCTTTTGGCGAAGAAGGAGAATAGGGTTGGCACCAGCAGCGCACT
TTGAATCTTGTAATCCTGAAGGCTCCTCAGAAACAGCTCTTCTTCAAATCTATACATTAAGACGACTCGA
AATCCACATATCAAATATCCGAGTGTAGTAAACATTCCAAAACCGTGATGGAATGGAACAACACTTAAAA
TCGCAGTATCCGGAATGATTTGATTGCCAAAA
